Addgene plasmid #90519: pWS172
Purpose: Cas9 gap repair vector - HIS3
Depositing lab: Tom Ellis. Depositing organization: Imperial College London.
Backbone
  Vector backbone: 2 micron
  Backbone size w/o insert (bp): 3882
  Total vector size (bp): 11132
  Vector type: Yeast Expression, CRISPR
  Selectable markers: HIS3
Growth in bacteria
  Bacterial resistance: Kanamycin, 50 μg/mL
  Growth temperature: 37°C
  Growth strain: NEB Stable
  Copy number: High Copy
Gene/Insert
  Gene/Insert name: Cas9
  Species: S. cerevisiae (budding yeast)
Terms and licenses: Academic/Nonprofit Terms; Industry Terms: Not Available to Industry
Depositor comments: For more information see https://benchling.com/pub/ellis-crispr-tools
How to cite: pWS172 was a gift from Tom Ellis (Addgene plasmid # 90519 ; http://n2t.net/addgene:90519 ; RRID:Addgene_90519)
