[The description below was written by a language model from this plasmid's Addgene catalogue record and pLannotate feature annotations shown in this document.]
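Description:
pWS172 is an 11.1 kb yeast–E. coli shuttle plasmid for CRISPR/Cas9 genome editing in Saccharomyces cerevisiae, catalogued as a "Cas9 gap repair vector" carrying the HIS3 marker. In bacteria it replicates from a high-copy ColE1/pUC-type origin and is selected with kanamycin through an aph(3')-Ia KanR gene. In yeast it is maintained as a multicopy episome by the 2μ origin and selected by histidine prototrophy, using HIS3 under its native promoter.

The main payload is the Streptococcus pyogenes Cas9 coding sequence, followed by two tandem SV40 nuclear localization signals and a PGK1 terminator fragment. The catalogue lists S. cerevisiae as the insert species, which refers to the expression host rather than the origin of the gene. No promoter for Cas9 was annotated, so the record does not state what drives it.

Downstream lies a guide RNA region in which a tRNA element, a common way to drive Pol III expression and processing of guides in yeast, is separated from the S. pyogenes gRNA scaffold by a superfolder GFP gene with bacterial rrnB T1 and T7Te terminators. This layout is consistent with a GFP dropout placeholder occupying the guide position, though the record does not say so explicitly.

The "gap repair" designation suggests that the vector is linearised and co-transformed with a guide-bearing fragment, so that homologous recombination in yeast rebuilds a complete, selectable Cas9–sgRNA plasmid. The record itself gives no details of this workflow and refers instead to the depositor's external documentation. The naming also suggests that it belongs to a set of equivalent vectors with different markers.
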