Features (pLannotate 1.2.2; 14 found; start..end, strand, type, name):
      1..589     +  rep_origin     ori: high-copy-number ColE1/pMB1/pBR322/pUC origin of replication
   1451..5554    +  CDS            cas9: CAS9_STRP1 - Also known as csn1 From Streptococcus pyogenes serotype M1.
   5567..5587    +  CDS            SV40 NLS: nuclear localization signal of SV40 (simian virus 40) large T antigen
   5591..5611    +  CDS            SV40 NLS: nuclear localization signal of SV40 (simian virus 40) large T antigen
   5630..5854    +  terminator     PGK1 terminator (fragment): S. cerevisae PGK1; transcription terminator for 3-phosphoglycerate kinase gene
   6204..6294    +  ncRNA          tRNA: Accession: RF00005 - tRNA
   6539..7252    +  CDS            superfolder GFP: GFP variant that folds robustly even when fused to poorly folded proteins (Pédelacq et al., 2006)
   7264..7335    +  terminator     rrnB T1 terminator: transcription terminator T1 from the E. coli rrnB gene
   7351..7378    +  terminator     T7Te terminator: phage T7 early transcription terminator
   7392..7467    +  misc_RNA       gRNA scaffold: guide RNA scaffold for the Streptococcus pyogenes CRISPR/Cas9 system
   7988..8175    +  promoter       HIS3 promoter: S. cerevisiae HIS3
   8176..8835    +  CDS            HIS3: HIS7_YEAST - Experimental evidence at protein level: Swiss-Prot protein existence level 1. From Saccharomyces cerevisiae (strain ATCC 204508 / S288c) (Baker's yeast).
   9053..10035   -  rep_origin     2μ ori: yeast 2μ plasmid origin of replication
  10093..10908   -  CDS            KanR: aminoglycoside phosphotransferase; aph(3')-Ia; confers resistance to kanamycin in bacteria or G418 (Geneticin®) in eukaryotes
>Addgene plasmid #90519 | pWS172 | addgene full sequence | sequence record 287208 | Addgene NGS Result
TTGAGATCCTTTTTTTCTGCGCGTAATCTGCTGCTTGCAAACAAAAAAACCACCGCTACCAGCGGTGGTT
TGTTTGCCGGATCAAGAGCTACCAACTCTTTTTCCGAAGGTAACTGGCTTCAGCAGAGCGCAGATACCAA
ATACTGTTCTTCTAGTGTAGCCGTAGTTAGGCCACCACTTCAAGAACTCTGTAGCACCGCCTACATACCT
CGCTCTGCTAATCCTGTTACCAGTGGCTGCTGCCAGTGGCGATAAGTCGTGTCTTACCGGGTTGGACTCA
AGACGATAGTTACCGGATAAGGCGCAGCGGTCGGGCTGAACGGGGGGTTCGTGCACACAGCCCAGCTTGG
AGCGAACGACCTACACCGAACTGAGATACCTACAGCGTGAGCTATGAGAAAGCGCCACGCTTCCCGAAGG
GAGAAAGGCGGACAGGTATCCGGTAAGCGGCAGGGTCGGAACAGGAGAGCGCACGAGGGAGCTTCCAGGG
GGAAACGCCTGGTATCTTTATAGTCCTGTCGGGTTTCGCCACCTCTGACTTGAGCGTCGATTTTTGTGAT
GCTCGTCAGGGGGGCGGAGCCTATGGAAAAACGCCAGCAACGCGGCCTTTTTACGGTTCCTGGCCTTTTG
CTGGCCTTTTGCTCACATGTTCTTTCCTGCGTTATCCCCTGATTCTGTGGATAACCGTGCGGCCGCCCCT
GAATTCGCATCTAGACTGAACTGGCCGATAATTGCAGACGAACGGTGAGTAAGGAAAGAGTGAGGAACTA
TCGCATACCTGCATTTAAAGATGCCGATTTGGGCGCGAATCCTTTATTTTGGCTTCACCCTCATACTATT
ATCAGGGCCAGAAAAAGGAAGTGTTTCCCTCCTTCTTGAATTGATGTTACCCTCATAAAGCACGTGGCCT
CTTATCGAGAAAGAAATTACCGTCGCTCGTGATTTGTTTGCAAAAAGAACAAAACTGAAAAAACCCAGAC
ACGCTCGACTTCCTGTCATCCTATTGATTGCAGCTTCCAATTTCGTCACACAACAAGGTCCTAGCGACGG
CTCACAGGTTTTGTAACAAGCAATCGAAGGTTCTGGAATGGCGGGAAAGGGTTTAGTACCACATGCTATG
ATGCCCACTGTGATCTCCAGAGCAAAGTTCGTTCGATCGTACTGTTACTCTCTCTCTTTCAAACAGAATT
GTCCGAATCGTGTGACAACAACAGCCTGTTCTCACACACTCTTTTCTTCTAACCAAGGGGGTGGTTTAGT
TTAGTAGAACCTCGTGAAACTTACATTTACATATATATAAACTTGCATAAATTGGTCAATGCAAGAAATA
CATATTTGGTCTTTTCTAATTCGTAGTTTTTCAAGTTCTTAGATGCTTTCTTTTTCTCTTTTTTACAGAT
CATCAAGGAAGTAATTATCTACTTTTTACAACAAATATAAAACAAGATCTATGGACAAGAAGTATTCTAT
CGGACTGGATATCGGGACTAATAGCGTCGGGTGGGCCGTGATCACTGACGAGTACAAGGTGCCCTCTAAG
AAGTTCAAGGTGCTCGGGAACACCGACCGGCATTCCATCAAGAAAAATCTGATCGGAGCTCTCCTCTTTG
ATTCAGGGGAAACCGCTGAAGCAACCCGCCTCAAGCGGACTGCTAGACGGCGGTACACCAGGAGGAAGAA
CCGGATTTGTTACCTTCAAGAGATATTCTCCAACGAAATGGCAAAGGTCGACGACAGCTTCTTCCATAGG
CTGGAAGAATCATTCCTCGTGGAAGAGGATAAGAAGCATGAACGGCATCCCATCTTCGGTAATATCGTCG
ACGAGGTGGCCTATCACGAGAAATACCCAACCATCTACCATCTTCGCAAAAAGCTGGTGGACTCAACCGA
CAAGGCAGACCTCCGGCTTATCTACCTGGCCCTGGCCCACATGATCAAGTTCAGAGGCCACTTCCTGATC
GAGGGCGACCTCAATCCTGACAATAGCGATGTGGATAAACTGTTCATCCAGCTGGTGCAGACTTACAACC
AGCTCTTTGAAGAGAACCCCATCAATGCAAGCGGAGTCGATGCCAAGGCCATTCTGTCAGCCCGGCTGTC
AAAGAGCCGCAGACTTGAGAATCTTATCGCTCAGCTGCCGGGTGAAAAGAAAAATGGACTGTTCGGGAAC
CTGATTGCTCTTTCACTTGGGCTGACTCCCAATTTCAAGTCTAATTTCGACCTGGCAGAGGATGCCAAGC
TGCAACTGTCCAAGGACACCTATGATGACGATCTCGACAACCTCCTGGCCCAGATCGGTGACCAATACGC
CGACCTTTTCCTTGCTGCTAAGAATCTTTCTGACGCCATCCTGCTGTCTGACATTCTCCGCGTGAACACT
GAAATCACCAAGGCCCCTCTTTCAGCTTCAATGATTAAGCGGTATGATGAGCACCACCAGGACCTGACCC
TGCTTAAGGCACTCGTCCGGCAGCAGCTTCCGGAGAAGTACAAGGAAATCTTCTTTGACCAGTCAAAGAA
TGGATACGCCGGCTACATCGACGGAGGTGCCTCCCAAGAGGAATTTTATAAGTTTATCAAACCTATCCTT
GAGAAGATGGACGGCACCGAAGAGCTCCTCGTGAAACTGAATCGGGAGGATCTGCTGCGGAAGCAGCGCA
CTTTCGACAATGGGAGCATTCCCCACCAGATCCATCTTGGGGAGCTTCACGCCATCCTTCGGCGCCAAGA
GGACTTCTACCCCTTTCTTAAGGACAACAGGGAGAAGATTGAGAAAATTCTCACTTTCCGCATCCCCTAC
TACGTGGGACCCCTCGCCAGAGGAAATAGCCGGTTTGCTTGGATGACCAGAAAGTCAGAAGAAACTATCA
CTCCCTGGAACTTCGAAGAGGTGGTGGACAAGGGAGCCAGCGCTCAGTCATTCATCGAACGGATGACTAA
CTTCGATAAGAACCTCCCCAATGAGAAGGTCCTGCCGAAACATTCCCTGCTCTACGAGTACTTTACCGTG
TACAACGAGCTGACCAAGGTGAAATATGTCACCGAAGGGATGAGGAAGCCCGCATTCCTGTCAGGCGAAC
AAAAGAAGGCAATTGTGGACCTTCTGTTCAAGACCAATAGAAAGGTGACCGTGAAGCAGCTGAAGGAGGA
CTATTTCAAGAAAATTGAATGCTTCGACTCTGTGGAGATTAGCGGGGTCGAAGATCGGTTCAACGCAAGC
CTGGGTACTTACCATGATCTGCTTAAGATCATCAAGGACAAGGATTTTCTGGACAATGAGGAGAACGAGG
ACATCCTTGAGGACATTGTCCTGACTCTCACTCTGTTCGAGGACCGGGAAATGATCGAGGAGAGGCTTAA
GACCTACGCCCATCTGTTCGACGATAAAGTGATGAAGCAACTTAAACGGAGAAGATATACCGGATGGGGA
CGCCTTAGCCGCAAACTCATCAACGGAATCCGGGACAAACAGAGCGGAAAGACCATTCTTGATTTCCTTA
AGAGCGACGGATTCGCTAATCGCAACTTCATGCAACTTATCCATGATGATTCCCTGACCTTTAAGGAGGA
CATCCAGAAGGCCCAAGTGTCTGGACAAGGTGACTCACTGCACGAGCATATCGCAAATCTGGCTGGTTCA
CCCGCTATTAAGAAGGGTATTCTCCAGACCGTGAAAGTCGTGGACGAGCTGGTCAAGGTGATGGGTCGCC
ATAAACCAGAGAACATTGTCATCGAGATGGCCAGGGAAAACCAGACTACCCAGAAGGGACAGAAGAACAG
CAGGGAGCGGATGAAAAGAATTGAGGAAGGGATTAAGGAGCTCGGGTCACAGATCCTTAAAGAGCACCCG
GTGGAAAACACCCAGCTTCAGAATGAGAAGCTCTATCTGTACTACCTTCAAAATGGACGCGATATGTATG
TGGACCAAGAGCTTGATATCAACAGGCTCTCAGACTACGACGTGGACCATATCGTCCCTCAGAGCTTCCT
CAAAGACGACTCAATTGACAATAAGGTGCTGACTCGCTCAGACAAGAACCGGGGAAAGTCAGATAACGTG
CCCTCAGAGGAAGTCGTGAAAAAGATGAAGAACTATTGGCGCCAGCTTCTGAACGCAAAGCTGATCACTC
AGCGGAAGTTCGACAATCTCACTAAGGCTGAGAGGGGCGGACTGAGCGAACTGGACAAAGCAGGATTCAT
TAAACGGCAACTTGTGGAGACTCGGCAGATTACTAAACATGTCGCCCAAATCCTTGACTCACGCATGAAT
ACCAAGTACGACGAAAACGACAAACTTATCCGCGAGGTGAAGGTGATTACCCTGAAGTCCAAGCTGGTCA
GCGATTTCAGAAAGGACTTTCAATTCTACAAAGTGCGGGAGATCAATAACTATCATCATGCTCATGACGC
ATATCTGAATGCCGTGGTGGGAACCGCCCTGATCAAGAAGTACCCAAAGCTGGAAAGCGAGTTCGTGTAC
GGAGACTACAAGGTCTACGACGTGCGCAAGATGATTGCCAAATCTGAGCAGGAGATCGGAAAGGCCACCG
CAAAGTACTTCTTCTACAGCAACATCATGAATTTCTTCAAGACCGAAATCACCCTTGCAAACGGTGAGAT
CCGGAAGAGGCCGCTCATCGAGACTAATGGGGAGACTGGCGAAATCGTGTGGGACAAGGGCAGAGATTTC
GCTACCGTGCGCAAAGTGCTTTCTATGCCTCAAGTGAACATCGTGAAGAAAACCGAGGTGCAAACCGGAG
GCTTTTCTAAGGAATCAATCCTCCCCAAGCGCAACTCCGACAAGCTCATTGCAAGGAAGAAGGATTGGGA
CCCTAAGAAGTACGGCGGATTCGATTCACCAACTGTGGCTTATTCTGTCCTGGTCGTGGCTAAGGTGGAA
AAAGGAAAGTCTAAGAAGCTCAAGAGCGTGAAGGAACTGCTGGGTATCACCATTATGGAGCGCAGCTCCT
TCGAGAAGAACCCAATTGACTTTCTCGAAGCCAAAGGTTACAAGGAAGTCAAGAAGGACCTTATCATCAA
GCTCCCAAAGTATAGCCTGTTCGAACTGGAGAATGGGCGGAAGCGGATGCTCGCCTCCGCTGGCGAACTT
CAGAAGGGTAATGAGCTGGCTCTCCCCTCCAAGTACGTGAATTTCCTCTACCTTGCAAGCCATTACGAGA
AGCTGAAGGGGAGCCCCGAGGACAACGAGCAAAAGCAACTGTTTGTGGAGCAGCATAAGCATTATCTGGA
CGAGATCATTGAGCAGATTTCCGAGTTTTCTAAACGCGTCATTCTCGCTGATGCCAACCTCGATAAAGTC
CTTAGCGCATACAATAAGCACAGAGACAAACCAATTCGGGAGCAGGCTGAGAATATCATCCACCTGTTCA
CCCTCACCAATCTTGGTGCCCCTGCCGCATTCAAGTACTTCGACACCACCATCGACCGGAAACGCTATAC
CTCCACCAAAGAAGTGCTGGACGCCACCCTCATCCACCAGAGCATCACCGGACTTTACGAAACTCGGATT
GACCTCTCACAGCTCGGAGGGGATGAGGGAGCTGATCCAAAAAAGAAGAGAAAGGTAGATCCAAAAAAGA
AGAGAAAGGTATAAGGATCCTAACTCGAGATTGAATTGAATTGAAATCGATAGATCAATTTTTTTCTTTT
CTCTTTCCCCATCCTTTACGCTAAAATAATAGTTTATTTTATTTTTTGAATATTTTTTATTTATATACGT
ATATATAGACTATTATTTATCTTTTAATGATTATTAAGATTTTTATTAAAAAAAAATTCGCTCCTCTTTT
AATGCCTTTATGCAGTTTTTTTTTCCCATTCGATATTTCTATGTGCTGCCAAGATATCAACAACAGAGGA
CATATGCCCTACCTCCATGATCTACTGACGTCCCTGAGGCTGCAATTCATGTAATGGGGCAGTATCCGCG
GCAAGTCCTAGTGCAATGGCGGTTTTTTACCCTCGTTCTGAAGAAGAGGCGACGCGGGTGCGGTCATCAC
TAATGTGGAAATTGGTAAGACTCTCGGGCCTCCGCCTTTAGGCGGTGCTTACTCTTTCATAAAGGGGCTG
TTAGTTATGCAACGATGTGCTTCAGTATTACATTTTTTGCCTTCAACGCCTTGATTGTTCTATTTTTGCT
AATAATAAATCTATTTCATCGGACTAAAAGTCCATTAGTTGTAAGCGGATTTAGCTCAGTTGGGAGAGCG
CCAGACTGAAGAAAAACTTCGGTCAAGTCATCTGGAGGTCCTGTGTTCGATCCACAGAATTCGCAGATGG
CCGGCATGGTCCCAGCCTCCTCGCTGGCGCCGGCTGGGCAACACCTTCGGGTGGCGAATGGGACTTGAGA
CGGAAAGTGAAACGTGATTTCATGCGTCATTTTGAACATTTTGTAAATCTTATTTAATAATGTGTGCGGC
AATTCACATTTAATTTATGAATGTTTTCTTAACATCGCGGCAACTCAAGAAACGGCAGGTTCGGATCTTA
GCTACTAGAGAAAGAGGAGAAATACTAGATGCGTAAAGGCGAAGAGCTGTTCACTGGTGTCGTCCCTATT
CTGGTGGAACTGGATGGTGATGTCAACGGTCATAAGTTTTCCGTGCGTGGCGAGGGTGAAGGTGACGCAA
CTAATGGTAAACTGACGCTGAAGTTCATCTGTACTACTGGTAAACTGCCGGTTCCTTGGCCGACTCTGGT
AACGACGCTGACTTATGGTGTTCAGTGCTTTGCTCGTTATCCGGACCATATGAAGCAGCATGACTTCTTC
AAGTCCGCCATGCCGGAAGGCTATGTGCAGGAACGCACGATTTCCTTTAAGGATGACGGCACGTACAAAA
CGCGTGCGGAAGTGAAATTTGAAGGCGATACCCTGGTAAACCGCATTGAGCTGAAAGGCATTGACTTTAA
AGAGGACGGCAATATCCTGGGCCATAAGCTGGAATACAATTTTAACAGCCACAATGTTTACATCACCGCC
GATAAACAAAAAAATGGCATTAAAGCGAATTTTAAAATTCGCCACAACGTGGAGGATGGCAGCGTGCAGC
TGGCTGATCACTACCAGCAAAACACTCCAATCGGTGATGGTCCTGTTCTGCTGCCAGACAATCACTATCT
GAGCACGCAAAGCGTTCTGTCTAAAGATCCGAACGAGAAACGCGATCATATGGTTCTGCTGGAGTTCGTA
ACCGCAGCGGGCATCACGCATGGTATGGATGAACTGTACAAATGACCAGGCATCAAATAAAACGAAAGGC
TCAGTCGAAAGACTGGGCCTTTCGTTTTATCTGTTGTTTGTCGGTGAACGCTCTCTACTAGAGTCACACT
GGCTCACCTTCGGGTGGGCCTTTCTGCGTTTATACGTCTCAGTTTTAGAGCTAGAAATAGCAAGTTAAAA
TAAGGCTAGTCCGTTATCAACTTGAAAAAGTGGCACCGAGTCGGTGCTTTTTTTATTTTTTGTCACTATT
GTTATGTAAAATGCCACCTCTGACAGTATGGAACGCAAACTTCTGTCTAGTGGATAGCTGGACATTCCAG
GCAGTGCCTCTGCCGCCGGACCCCTCTCGTGATTGGGTAGCTGGACATGCCCTTGTAAGATATAACAAGA
GCCTGCCTGTCTAATGATCTCACGGCGAAAGTCGGGGAGACAGCAGCGGCTGCAGACATTATACCGCAAC
AACACTAAGGTGAGATAACTCCGTACATTGACTACGCGTTCCTCTAGACCTTACTTGACCGGATACAGTG
TCTTTGACACGTTTATGGGTTACAGCAATCACATCCAAGACTGGCTATGCACGAAGCAACTCTTGAGTGT
TAAAATGTTGACCCCTGTATTTGGGATGCGGGTAGTAGATGAGTGCAGGATATCAGCAGTTACAGAGATG
TTACGAACCACTAGTGCACTGCAGTACAAACACAGTCCTTTCCCGCAATTTTCTTTTTCTATTACTCTTG
GCCTCCTCTAGTACACTCTATATTTTTTTATGCCTCGGTAATGATTTTCATTTTTTTTTTTCCACCTAGC
GGATGACTCTTTTTTTTTCTTAGCGATTGGCATTATCACATAATGAATTATACATTATATAAAGTAATGT
GATTTCTTCGAAGAATATACTAAAAAATGAGCAGGCAAGATAAACGAAGGCAAAGATGACAGAGCAGAAA
GCCCTAGTAAAGCGTATTACAAATGAAACCAAGATTCAGATTGCGATCTCTTTAAAGGGTGGTCCCCTAG
CGATAGAGCACTCGATCTTCCCAGAAAAAGAGGCAGAAGCAGTAGCAGAACAGGCCACACAATCGCAAGT
GATTAACGTCCACACAGGTATAGGGTTTCTGGACCATATGATACATGCTCTGGCCAAGCATTCCGGCTGG
TCGCTAATCGTTGAGTGCATTGGTGACTTACACATAGACGACCATCACACCACTGAGGACTGCGGGATTG
CTCTCGGTCAAGCTTTTAAAGAGGCCCTAGGGGCCGTGCGTGGAGTAAAAAGGTTTGGATCAGGATTTGC
GCCTTTGGATGAGGCACTTTCCAGAGCGGTGGTTGATCTTTCGAACAGGCCGTACGCAGTTGTCGAACTT
GGTTTGCAAAGGGAGAAAGTAGGTGATCTCTCTTGCGAGATGATCCCGCATTTTCTTGAAAGCTTTGCAG
AGGCTAGCAGAATTACCCTCCACGTTGATTGTCTGCGAGGCAAGAATGATCATCACCGTAGTGAGAGTGC
GTTCAAGGCTCTTGCGGTTGCCATAAGAGAAGCCACCTCGCCCAATGGTACCAACGATGTTCCCTCCACC
AAAGGTGTTCTTATGTAGTGACACCGATTATTTAAAGCTGCTGCATACGATATATATACATGTGTATATA
TGTATACCTATGAATGTCAGTAAGTATGTATACGAACAGTATGATACTGAAGATGACAAGGTAATGCATC
ATTCTATACGTGTCATTCTGAACGAGGCGCGCTTTCCTTTTTTCTTTTTGCTTTTTCTTTTTTTTTCTCT
TGAACTCGACGGATCATAGAGTAACGAAGCATCTGTGCTTCATTTTGTAGAACAAAAATGCAACGCGAGA
GCGCTAATTTTTCAAACAAAGAATCTGAGCTGCATTTTTACAGAACAGAAATGCAACGCGAAAGCGCTAT
TTTACCAACGAAGAATCTGTGCTTCATTTTTGTAAAACAAAAATGCAACGCGAGAGCGCTAATTTTTCAA
ACAAAGAATCTGAGCTGCATTTTTACAGAACAGAAATGCAACGCGAGAGCGCTATTTTACCAACAAAGAA
TCTATACTTCTTTTTTGTTCTACAAAAATGCATCCCGAGAGCGCTATTTTTCTAACAAAGCATCTTAGAT
TACTTTTTTTCTCCTTTGTGCGCTCTATAATGCAGTCTCTTGATAACTTTTTGCACTGTAGGTCCGTTAA
GGTTAGAAGAAGGCTACTTTGGTGTCTATTTTCTCTTCCATAAAAAAAGCCTGACTCCACTTCCCGCGTT
TACTGATTACTAGCGAAGCTGCGGGTGCATTTTTTCAAGATAAAGGCATCCCCGATTATATTCTATACCG
ATGTGGATTGCGCATACTTTGTGAACAGAAAGTGATAGCGTTGATGATTCTTCATTGGTCAGAAAATTAT
GAACGGTTTCTTCTATTTTGTCTCTATATACTACGTATAGGAAATGTTTACATTTTCGTATTGTTTTCGA
TTCACTCTATGAATAGTTCTTACTACAATTTTTTTGTCTAAAGAGTAATACTAGAGATAAACATAAAAAA
TGTAGAGGTCGAGTTTAGATGCAAGTTCAAGGAGCGAAAGGTGGATGGGTAGGTTATATAGGGATATAGC
ACAGAGATATATAGCAAAGAGATACTTTTGAGCAATGTTTGTGGAAGCGGTATTCGCAATATTTTAGTAG
CTCGTTACAGTCCGGTGCGTTTTTGGTTTTTTGAAAGTGCGTCATCAGAGCGCTTTTGGTTTTCAAAAGC
GCTCTGAAGTTCCTATACTTTCTAGCTAGAGAATAGGAACTTCCCGAGCGGCCGCGTGTTACAACCAATT
AACCAATTCTGATTAGAAAAACTCATCGAGCATCAAATGAAACTGCAATTTATTCATATCAGGATTATCA
ATACCATATTTTTGAAAAAGCCGTTTCTGTAATGAAGGAGAAAACTCACCGAGGCAGTTCCATAGGATGG
CAAGATCCTGGTATCGGTCTGCGATTCCGACTCGTCCAACATCAATACAACCTATTAATTTCCCCTCGTC
AAAAATAAGGTTATCAAGTGAGAAATCACCATGAGTGACGACTGAATCCGGTGAGAATGGCAAAAGCTTA
TGCATTTCTTTCCAGACTTGTTCAACAGGCCAGCCATTACGCTCGTCATCAAAATCACTCGCATCAACCA
AACCGTTATTCATTCGTGATTGCGCCTGAGCGAGGCGAAATACGCGATCGCTGTTAAAAGGACAATTACA
AACAGGAATCGAATGCAACCGGCGCAGGAACACTGCCAGCGCATCAACAATATTTTCACCTGAATCAGGA
TATTCTTCTAATACCTGGAATGCTGTTTTCCCGGGGATCGCAGTGGTGAGTAACCATGCATCATCAGGAG
TACGGATAAAATGCTTGATGGTCGGAAGAGGCATAAATTCCGTCAGCCAGTTTAGTCTGACCATCTCATC
TGTAACATCATTGGCAACGCTACCTTTGCCATGTTTCAGAAACAACTCTGGCGCATCGGGCTTCCCATAC
AATCGATAGATTGTCGCACCTGATTGCCCGACATTATCGCGAGCCCATTTATACCCATATAAATCAGCAT
CCATGTTGGAATTTAATCGCGGCCTGGAGCAAGACGTTTCCCGTTGAATATGGCTCATAACACCCCTTGT
ATTACTGTTTATGTAAGCAGACAGTTTTATTGTTCATGATGATATATTTTTATCTTGTGCAATGTAACAT
CAGAGATTTTGAGACACAACGTGGCTTTGTTGAATAAATCGAACTTTTGCTGAGTTGAAGGATCAGTCAT
GACCAAAATCCCTTAACGTGAGTTTTCGTTCCACTGAGCGTCAGACCCCGTAGAAAAGATCAAAGGATCT
TC
